Addgene plasmid #221222: pCMV-AID-BLM-UGI-T2A-mTagBFP2
Purpose: Express HACE Editor as a fusion of AID cytidine deaminase and BLM helicase with mTagBFP2 reporter
Depositing lab: Fei Chen. Publication: Helicase-assisted continuous editing for programmable mutagenesis of endogenous genomes. Chen XD, Chen Z, Wythes G, Zhang Y, Orr BC, Sun G, Chao YK, Navarro Torres A, Thao K, Vallurupalli M, Sun J, Borji M, Tkacik E, Chen H, Bernstein BE, Chen F. Science. 2024 Oct 11;386(6718):eadn5876. doi: 10.1126/science.adn5876. Epub 2024 Oct 11. PubMed 39388570.
Backbone
  Vector backbone: pCMV
  Vector type: Mammalian Expression
Growth in bacteria
  Bacterial resistance: Ampicillin, 100 μg/mL
  Growth temperature: 30°C
  Growth strain: NEB Stable
  Copy number: High Copy
Gene/Insert
  Gene/Insert name: AID-BLM-UGI-T2A-mTagBFP2
  Species: Synthetic
  Cloning method: Gibson Cloning
Terms and licenses: Academic/Nonprofit Terms; Industry Terms: Not Available to Industry
Depositor comments: Internal lab identifier DC333. Please visit https://doi.org/10.1101/2024.02.01.577593 for bioRxiv preprint.
How to cite: pCMV-AID-BLM-UGI-T2A-mTagBFP2 was a gift from Fei Chen (Addgene plasmid # 221222 ; http://n2t.net/addgene:221222 ; RRID:Addgene_221222)
