[The description below was written by a language model from this plasmid's Addgene catalogue record and pLannotate feature annotations shown in this document.]
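Description:
pCMV-AID-BLM-UGI-T2A-mTagBFP2 is a 9.3 kb mammalian expression plasmid built on a pCMV backbone and assembled by Gibson cloning. In bacteria it is maintained through a high-copy ColE1/pUC-type origin and selected with ampicillin via the β-lactamase gene under its native promoter. The annotation also picks up short remnants of lac regulatory elements, a pBluescript cloning site, an SV40 promoter fragment and a bom fragment, which appear to be backbone leftovers rather than functional parts. No mammalian selection marker is annotated, so the plasmid appears suited to transient transfection, with fluorescence as the readout for delivery.

The payload is a single synthetic open reading frame driven by the CMV immediate early enhancer and promoter and terminated by the bovine growth hormone polyadenylation signal. It encodes human activation-induced cytidine deaminase (AID) at the N-terminus, joined through a short segment (annotated only as a fragment resembling part of a base editor, most likely a linker) to the human BLM RecQ-family 3'-5' DNA helicase, followed by the uracil-DNA glycosylase inhibitor UGI from phage PBS2. UGI blocks excision of the uracils produced by cytidine deamination, which favours their retention as mutations. According to the construct name, a T2A self-cleaving peptide then separates this fusion from the blue fluorescent protein mTagBFP2, although the T2A itself is not annotated in the feature table; it would fall in the gap between UGI and mTagBFP2. This arrangement lets the reporter be produced as a separate protein that marks expressing cells.

The plasmid expresses the editor component of HACE, helicase-assisted continuous editing, a system for programmable mutagenesis of endogenous genomic loci. The record does not describe how the editor is targeted.
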