Features (pLannotate 1.2.2; 18 found; start..end, strand, type, name):
    132..335     +  promoter       CMV promoter: human cytomegalovirus (CMV) immediate early promoter
    390..974     +  CDS            AID: human activation-induced cytidine deaminase (Dickerson et al., 2003); AICDA
    973..1022    +  CDS            ABE(7.10) (fragment): adenine base editor comprising wild-type E. coli TadA fused to the evolved TadA*(7.10) mutant (Gaudelli et al., 2017)
   1023..5273    +  CDS            BLM (sequence partly withheld): BLM_HUMAN - Also known as RECQ2, RECQL3. Experimental evidence at protein level: Swiss-Prot protein existence level 1. ATP-dependent DNA helicase that unwinds single- and double- stranded DNA in a 3'-5' direction (PubMed:9388193, PubMed:24816114, PubMed:25901030). Participates in DNA replication and repair (PubMed:12019152, PubMed:21325134, PubMed:23509288). Involved in 5'-end resection of DNA during double-strand break (DSB) repair: unwinds DNA and recruits DNA2 which mediates the cleavage of 5'-ssDNA (PubMed:21325134). Negatively regulates sister chromatid exchange (SCE) (PubMed:25901030). S
   5286..5534    +  CDS            UGI: UNGI_BPPB2 - Experimental evidence at protein level: Swiss-Prot protein existence level 1. This protein binds specifically and reversibly to the host uracil-DNA glycosylase, preventing removal of uracil residues from PBS2 DNA by the host uracil-excision repair system. From Bacillus phage PBS2 (Bacteriophage PBS2).
   5622..6332    +  CDS            mTagBFP2: mTagBFP2 is a basic (constitutively fluorescent) blue fluorescent protein published in 2011, derived from Entacmaea quadricolor. It is reported to be a very rapidly-maturing monomer with very low acid sensitivity.
   6387..6611    +  polyA_signal   bGH poly(A) signal: bovine growth hormone polyadenylation signal
   6615..6636    +  promoter       SV40 promoter (fragment): SV40 enhancer and early promoter
   6641..6657    +  misc_feature   MCS (fragment): pBluescript multiple cloning site
   6706..6722    -  protein_bind   lac operator: The lac repressor binds to the lac operator to inhibit transcription in E. coli. This inhibition can be relieved by adding lactose or isopropyl-β-D-thiogalactopyranoside (IPTG). lac repressor encoded by lacI
   6730..6760    -  promoter       lac promoter: promoter for the E. coli lac operon
   6775..6796    -  protein_bind   CAP binding site: CAP binding activates transcription in the presence of cAMP. E. coli catabolite activator protein
   6809..6901    -  CDS            lacI (fragment): lac repressor; lacI; The lac repressor binds to the lac operator to inhibit transcription in E. coli. This inhibition can be relieved by adding lactose or isopropyl-β-D-thiogalactopyranoside (IPTG).
   7084..7672    -  rep_origin     ori: high-copy-number ColE1/pMB1/pBR322/pUC origin of replication
   7843..8703    -  CDS            AmpR: β-lactamase; bla; confers resistance to ampicillin, carbenicillin, and related antibiotics
   8704..8808    -  promoter       AmpR promoter: bla
   8879..8923    -  misc_feature   bom (fragment): basis of mobility region from pBR322
   9078..131     +  enhancer       CMV enhancer (across the origin): human cytomegalovirus immediate early enhancer
>Addgene plasmid #221222 | pCMV-AID-BLM-UGI-T2A-mTagBFP2 | addgene full sequence | sequence record 437082 | Addgene NGS Result
ATATGCCAAGTACGCCCCCTATTGACGTCAATGACGGTAAATGGCCCGCCTGGCATTATGCCCAGTACAT
GACCTTATGGGACTTTCCTACTTGGCAGTACATCTACGTATTAGTCATCGCTATTACCATGGTGATGCGG
TTTTGGCAGTACATCAATGGGCGTGGATAGCGGTTTGACTCACGGGGATTTCCAAGTCTCCACCCCATTG
ACGTCAATGGGAGTTTGTTTTGGCACCAAAATCAACGGGACTTTCCAAAATGTCGTAACAACTCCGCCCC
ATTGACGCAAATGGGCGGTAGGCGTGTACGGTGGGAGGTCTATATAAGCAGAGCTGGTTTAGTGAACCGT
CAGATCCGCTAGAGATCCGCGGCCGCGAGAGCCGCCACCATGGACAGCCTCTTGATGAACCGGAGGGAGT
TTCTTTACCAATTCAAAAATGTCCGCTGGGCTAAGGGTCGGCGTGAGACCTACCTGTGCTACGTAGTGAA
GAGGCGTGACAGTGCTACATCCTTTTCACTGGACTTTGGTTATCTTCGCAATAAGAACGGCTGCCACGTG
GAATTGCTCTTCCTCCGCTACATCTCGGACTGGGACCTAGACCCTGGCCGCTGCTACCGCGTCACCTGGT
TCATCTCCTGGAGCCCCTGCTACGACTGTGCCCGACATGTGGCCGACTTTCTGCGAGGGAACCCCAACCT
CAGTCTGAGGATCTTCACCGCGCGCCTCTACTTCTGTGAGGACCGCAAGGCTGAGCCCGAGGGGCTGCGG
CGGCTGCACCGCGCCGGGGTGCAAATAGCCATCATGACCTTCAAAGATTATTTTTACTGCTGGAATACTT
TTGTAGAAAACCACGGAAGAACTTTCAAAGCCTGGGAAGGGCTGCATGAAAATTCAGTTCGTCTCTCCAG
ACAGCTTCGGCGCATCCTTTTGCCCCTGTATGAGGTTGATGACTTACGAGACGCATTTCGTACTAGCGGC
AGCGAGACTCCCGGGACCTCAGAGTCCGCCACACCCGAAAGTATGGCTGCTGTTCCTCAAAATAATCTAC
AGGAGCAACTAGAACGTCACTCAGCCAGAACACTTAATAATAAATTAAGTCTTTCAAAACCAAAATTTTC
AGGTTTCACTTTTAAAAAGAAAACATCTTCAGATAACAATGTATCTGTAACTAATGTGTCAGTAGCAAAA
ACACCTGTATTAAGAAATAAAGATGTTAATGTTACCGAAGACTTTTCCTTCAGTGAACCTCTACCCAACA
CCACAAATCAGCAAAGGGTCAAGGACTTCTTTAAAAATGCTCCAGCAGGACAGGAAACACAGAGAGGTGG
ATCAAAATCATTATTGCCAGATTTCTTGCAGACTCCGAAGGAAGTTGTATGCACTACCCAAAACACACCA
ACTGTAAAGAAATCCCGGGATACTGCTCTCAAGAAATTAGAATTTAGTTCTTCACCAGATTCTTTAAGTA
CCATCAATGATTGGGATGATATGGATGACTTTGATACTTCTGAGACTTCAAAATCATTTGTTACACCACC
CCAAAGTCACTTTGTAAGAGTAAGCACTGCTCAGAAATCAAAAAAGGGTAAGAGAAACTTTTTTAAAGCA
CAGCTTTATACAACAAACACAGTAAAGACTGACTTGCCTCCACCCTCCTCTGAAAGCGAGCAAATAGATT
TGACTGAGGAACAGAAGGATGACTCAGAATGGTTAAGCAGCGATGTGATTTGCATCGATGATGGCCCCAT
TGCTGAAGTGCATATAAATGAAGATGCTCAGGAAAGTGACTCTCTGAAAACTCATTTGGAAGATGAAAGA
GATAATAGCGAAAAGAAGAAGAATTTGGAAGAAGCTGAATTACATTCAACTGAGAAAGTTCCATGTATTG
AATTTGATGATGATGATTATGATACGGATTTTGTTCCACCTTCTCCAGAAGAAATTATTTCTGCTTCTTC
TTCCTCTTCAAAATGCCTTAGTACGTTAAAGGACCTTGACACCTCTGACAGAAAAGAGGATGTTCTTAGC
ACATCAAAAGATCTTTTGTCAAAACCTGAGAAAATGAGTATGCAGGAGCTGAATCCAGAAACCAGCACAG
ACTGTGACGCT
[150 nt withheld, positions 2112-2261]
GTAGATTTTAATAAAAGTGATGCCAGTCTTCTTGGCTCATTGTGGAGATACAGGCCTGATTCACTTGATG
GCCCTATGGAGGGTGATTCCTGCCCTACAGGGAATTCTATGAAGGAGTTAAATTTTTCACACCTTCCCTC
AAATTCTGTTTCTCCTGGGGACTGTTTACTGACTACCACCCTAGGAAAGACAGGATTCTCTGCCACCAGG
AAGAATCTTTTTGAAAGGCCTTTATTCAATACCCATTTACAGAAGTCCTTTGTAAGTAGCAACTGGGCTG
AAACACCAAGACTAGGAAAAAAAAATGAAAGCTCTTATTTCCCAGGAAATGTTCTCACAAGCACTGCTGT
GAAAGATCAGAATAAACATACTGCTTCAATAAATGACTTAGAAAGAGAAACCCAACCTTCCTATGATATT
GATAATTTTGACATAGATGACTTTGATGATGATGATGACTGGGAAGACATAATGCATAATTTAGCAGCCA
GCAAATCTTCCACAGCTGCCTATCAACCCATCAAGGAAGGTCGGCCAATTAAATCAGTATCAGAAAGACT
TTCCTCAGCCAAGACAGACTGTCTTCCAGTGTCATCTACTGCTCAAAATATAAACTTCTCAGAGTCAATT
CAGAATTATACTGACAAGTCAGCACAAAATTTAGCATCCAGAAATCTGAAACATGAGCGTTTCCAAAGTC
TTAGTTTTCCTCATACAAAGGAAATGATGAAGATTTTTCATAAAAAATTTGGCCTGCATAATTTTAGAAC
TAATCAGCTAGAGGCGATCAATGCTGCACTGCTTGGTGAAGACTGTTTTATCCTGATGCCGACTGGAGGT
GGTAAGAGTTTGTGTTACCAGCTCCCTGCCTGTGTTTCTCCTGGGGTCACTGTTGTCATTTCTCCCTTGA
GATCACTTATCGTAGATCAAGTCCAAAAGCTGACTTCCTTGGATATTCCAGCTACATATCTGACAGGTGA
TAAGACTGACTCAGAAGCTACAAATATTTACCTCCAGTTATCAAAAAAAGACCCAATCATAAAACTCCTA
TATGTCACTCCAGAAAAGATCTGTGCAAGTAACAGACTCATTTCTACTCTGGAGAATCTCTATGAGAGGA
AGCTCTTGGCACGTTTTGTTATTGATGAAGCACATTGTGTCAGTCAGTGGGGACATGATTTTCGTCAAGA
TTACAAAAGAATGAATATGCTTCGCCAGAAGTTTCCTTCTGTTCCGGTGATGGCTCTTACGGCCACAGCT
AATCCCAGGGTACAGAAGGACATCCTGACTCAGCTGAAGATTCTCAGACCTCAGGTGTTTAGCATGAGCT
TTAACAGACATAATCTGAAATACTATGTATTACCGAAAAAGCCTAAAAAGGTGGCATTTGATTGCCTAGA
ATGGATCAGAAAGCACCACCCATATGATTCAGGGATAATTTACTGCCTCTCCAGGCGAGAATGTGACACC
ATGGCTGACACGTTACAGAGAGATGGGCTCGCTGCTCTTGCTTACCATGCTGGCCTCAGTGATTCTGCCA
GAGATGAAGTGCAGCAGAAGTGGATTAATCAGGATGGCTGTCAGGTTATCTGTGCTACAATTGCATTTGG
AATGGGGATTGACAAACCGGACGTGCGATTTGTGATTCATGCATCTCTCCCTAAATCTGTGGAGGGTTAC
TACCAAGAATCTGGCAGAGCTGGAAGAGATGGGGAAATATCTCACTGCCTGCTTTTCTATACCTATCATG
ATGTGACCAGACTGAAAAGACTTATAATGATGGAAAAAGATGGAAACCATCATACAAGAGAAACTCACTT
CAATAATTTGTATAGCATGGTACATTACTGTGAAAATATAACAGAATGCAGGAGAATACAGCTTTTGGCC
TACTTTGGTGAAAATGGATTTAATCCTGATTTTTGTAAGAAACACCCAGATGTTTCTTGTGATAATTGCT
GTAAAACAAAGGATTATAAAACAAGAGATGTGACTGACGATGTGAAAAGTATTGTAAGATTTGTTCAAGA
ACATAGTTCATCACAAGGAATGAGAAATATAAAACATGTAGGTCCTTCTGGAAGATTTACTATGAATATG
CTGGTCGACATTTTCTTGGGGAGTAAGAGTGCAAAAATCCAGTCAGGTATATTTGGAAAAGGATCTGCTT
ATTCACGACACAATGCCGAAAGACTTTTTAAAAAGCTGATACTTGACAAGATTTTGGATGAAGACTTATA
TATCAATGCCAATGACCAGGCGATCGCTTATGTGATGCTCGGAAATAAAGCACAAACTGTACTAAATGGC
AATTTAAAGGTAGACTTTATGGAAACAGAAAATTCCAGCAGTGTGAAAAAACAAAAAGCGTTAGTAGCAA
AAGTGTCTCAGAGGGAAGAGATGGTTAAAAAATGTCTTGGAGAACTTACAGAAGTCTGCAAATCTCTGGG
GAAAGTTTTTGGTGTCCATTACTTCAATATTTTTAATACCGTCACTCTCAAGAAGCTTGCAGAATCTTTA
TCTTCTGATCCTGAGGTTTTGCTTCAAATTGATGGTGTTACTGAAGACAAACTGGAAAAATATGGTGCGG
AAGTGATTTCAGTATTACAGAAATACTCTGAATGGACATCGCCAGCTGAAGACAGTTCCCCAGGGATAAG
CCTGTCCAGCAGCAGAGGCCCCGGAAGAAGTGCCGCTGAGGAGCTTGACGAGGAAATACCCGTATCTTCC
CACTACTTTGCAAGTAAAACCAGAAATGAAAGGAAGAGGAAAAAGATGCCAGCCTCCCAAAGGTCTAAGA
GGAGAAAAACTGCTTCCAGTGGTTCCAAGGCAAAGGGGGGGTCTGCCACATGTAGAAAGATATCTTCCAA
AACGAAATCCTCCAGCATCATTGGATCCAGTTCAGCCTCACATACTTCTCAAGCGACATCAGGAGCCAAT
AGCAAATTGGGGATTATGGCTCCACCGAAGCCTATAAATAGACCGTTTCTTAAGCCTTCATATGCATTCT
CATCTGGTGGTTCTACTAATCTGTCAGATATTATTGAAAAGGAGACCGGTAAGCAACTGGTTATCCAGGA
ATCCATCCTCATGCTCCCAGAGGAGGTGGAAGAAGTCATTGGGAACAAGCCGGAAAGCGATATACTCGTG
CACACCGCCTACGACGAGAGCACCGACGAGAATGTCATGCTTCTGACTAGCGACGCCCCTGAATACAAGC
CTTGGGCTCTGGTCATACAGGATAGCAACGGTGAGAACAAGATTAAGATGCTCTCTGGTGGTTCTCCCAA
GAAGAAGAGGAAAGTCGAGGGCAGAGGAAGTCTTCTAACATGCGGTGACGTGGAGGAGAATCCCGGCCCT
ATGGTGTCTAAGGGCGAAGAGCTGATTAAGGAGAACATGCACATGAAGCTGTACATGGAGGGCACCGTGG
ACAACCATCACTTCAAGTGCACATCCGAGGGCGAAGGCAAGCCCTACGAGGGCACCCAGACCATGAGAAT
CAAGGTGGTCGAGGGCGGCCCTCTCCCCTTCGCCTTCGACATCCTGGCTACTAGCTTCCTCTACGGCAGC
AAGACCTTCATCAACCACACCCAGGGCATCCCCGACTTCTTCAAGCAGTCCTTCCCTGAGGGCTTCACAT
GGGAGAGAGTCACCACATACGAAGACGGGGGCGTGCTGACCGCTACCCAGGACACCAGCCTCCAGGACGG
CTGCCTCATCTACAACGTCAAGATCAGAGGGGTGAACTTCACATCCAACGGCCCTGTGATGCAGAAGAAA
ACACTCGGCTGGGAGGCCTTCACCGAGACGCTGTACCCCGCTGACGGCGGCCTGGAAGGCAGAAACGACA
TGGCCCTGAAGCTCGTGGGCGGGAGCCATCTGATCGCAAACGCCAAGACCACATATAGATCCAAGAAACC
CGCTAAGAACCTCAAGATGCCTGGCGTCTACTATGTGGACTACAGACTGGAAAGAATCAAGGAGGCCAAC
AACGAGACCTACGTCGAGCAGCACGAGGTGGCAGTGGCCAGATACTGCGACCTCCCTAGCAAACTGGGGC
ACAAGCTTAATTAACCGGTCATCATCACCATCACCATTGAGTTTAAACCCGCTGATCAGCCTCGACTGTG
CCTTCTAGTTGCCAGCCATCTGTTGTTTGCCCCTCCCCCGTGCCTTCCTTGACCCTGGAAGGTGCCACTC
CCACTGTCCTTTCCTAATAAAATGAGGAAATTGCATCGCATTGTCTGAGTAGGTGTCATTCTATTCTGGG
GGGTGGGGTGGGGCAGGACAGCAAGGGGGAGGATTGGGAAGACAATAGCAGGCATGCTGGGGATGCGGTG
GGCTCTATGGCTTCTGAGGCGGAAAGAACCAGCTGGGGCTCGATACCGTCGACCTCTAGCTAGAGCTTGG
CGTAATCATGGTCATAGCTGTTTCCTGTGTGAAATTGTTATCCGCTCACAATTCCACACAACATACGAGC
CGGAAGCATAAAGTGTAAAGCCTAGGGTGCCTAATGAGTGAGCTAACTCACATTAATTGCGTTGCGCTCA
CTGCCCGCTTTCCAGTCGGGAAACCTGTCGTGCCAGCTGCATTAATGAATCGGCCAACGCGCGGGGAGAG
GCGGTTTGCGTATTGGGCGCTCTTCCGCTTCCTCGCTCACTGACTCGCTGCGCTCGGTCGTTCGGCTGCG
GCGAGCGGTATCAGCTCACTCAAAGGCGGTAATACGGTTATCCACAGAATCAGGGGATAACGCAGGAAAG
AACATGTGAGCAAAAGGCCAGCAAAAGGCCAGGAACCGTAAAAAGGCCGCGTTGCTGGCGTTTTTCCATA
GGCTCCGCCCCCCTGACGAGCATCACAAAAATCGACGCTCAAGTCAGAGGTGGCGAAACCCGACAGGACT
ATAAAGATACCAGGCGTTTCCCCCTGGAAGCTCCCTCGTGCGCTCTCCTGTTCCGACCCTGCCGCTTACC
GGATACCTGTCCGCCTTTCTCCCTTCGGGAAGCGTGGCGCTTTCTCATAGCTCACGCTGTAGGTATCTCA
GTTCGGTGTAGGTCGTTCGCTCCAAGCTGGGCTGTGTGCACGAACCCCCCGTTCAGCCCGACCGCTGCGC
CTTATCCGGTAACTATCGTCTTGAGTCCAACCCGGTAAGACACGACTTATCGCCACTGGCAGCAGCCACT
GGTAACAGGATTAGCAGAGCGAGGTATGTAGGCGGTGCTACAGAGTTCTTGAAGTGGTGGCCTAACTACG
GCTACACTAGAAGAACAGTATTTGGTATCTGCGCTCTGCTGAAGCCAGTTACCTTCGGAAAAAGAGTTGG
TAGCTCTTGATCCGGCAAACAAACCACCGCTGGTAGCGGTGGTTTTTTTGTTTGCAAGCAGCAGATTACG
CGCAGAAAAAAAGGATCTCAAGAAGATCCTTTGATCTTTTCTACGGGGTCTGACGCTCAGTGGAACGAAA
ACTCACGTTAAGGGATTTTGGTCATGAGATTATCAAAAAGGATCTTCACCTAGATCCTTTTAAATTAAAA
ATGAAGTTTTAAATCAATCTAAAGTATATATGAGTAAACTTGGTCTGACAGTTACCAATGCTTAATCAGT
GAGGCACCTATCTCAGCGATCTGTCTATTTCGTTCATCCATAGTTGCCTGACTCCCCGTCGTGTAGATAA
CTACGATACGGGAGGGCTTACCATCTGGCCCCAGTGCTGCAATGATACCGCGAGACCCACGCTCACCGGC
TCCAGATTTATCAGCAATAAACCAGCCAGCCGGAAGGGCCGAGCGCAGAAGTGGTCCTGCAACTTTATCC
GCCTCCATCCAGTCTATTAATTGTTGCCGGGAAGCTAGAGTAAGTAGTTCGCCAGTTAATAGTTTGCGCA
ACGTTGTTGCCATTGCTACAGGCATCGTGGTGTCACGCTCGTCGTTTGGTATGGCTTCATTCAGCTCCGG
TTCCCAACGATCAAGGCGAGTTACATGATCCCCCATGTTGTGCAAAAAAGCGGTTAGCTCCTTCGGTCCT
CCGATCGTTGTCAGAAGTAAGTTGGCCGCAGTGTTATCACTCATGGTTATGGCAGCACTGCATAATTCTC
TTACTGTCATGCCATCCGTAAGATGCTTTTCTGTGACTGGTGAGTACTCAACCAAGTCATTCTGAGAATA
GTGTATGCGGCGACCGAGTTGCTCTTGCCCGGCGTCAATACGGGATAATACCGCGCCACATAGCAGAACT
TTAAAAGTGCTCATCATTGGAAAACGTTCTTCGGGGCGAAAACTCTCAAGGATCTTACCGCTGTTGAGAT
CCAGTTCGATGTAACCCACTCGTGCACCCAACTGATCTTCAGCATCTTTTACTTTCACCAGCGTTTCTGG
GTGAGCAAAAACAGGAAGGCAAAATGCCGCAAAAAAGGGAATAAGGGCGACACGGAAATGTTGAATACTC
ATACTCTTCCTTTTTCAATATTATTGAAGCATTTATCAGGGTTATTGTCTCATGAGCGGATACATATTTG
AATGTATTTAGAAAAATAAACAAATAGGGGTTCCGCGCACATTTCCCCGAAAAGTGCCACCTGACGTCGA
CGGATCGGGAGATCGATCTCCCGATCCCCTAGGGTCGACTCTCAGTACAATCTGCTCTGATGCCGCATAG
TTAAGCCAGTATCTGCTCCCTGCTTGTGTGTTGGAGGTCGCTGAGTAGTGCGCGAGCAAAATTTAAGCTA
CAACAAGGCAAGGCTTGACCGACAATTGCATGAAGAATCTGCTTAGGGTTAGGCGTTTTGCGCTGCTTCG
CGATGTACGGGCCAGATATACGCGTTGACATTGATTATTGACTAGTTATTAATAGTAATCAATTACGGGG
TCATTAGTTCATAGCCCATATATGGAGTTCCGCGTTACATAACTTACGGTAAATGGCCCGCCTGGCTGAC
CGCCCAACGACCCCCGCCCATTGACGTCAATAATGACGTATGTTCCCATAGTAACGCCAATAGGGACTTT
CCATTGACGTCAATGGGTGGAGTATTTACGGTAAACTGCCCACTTGGCAGTACATCAAGTGTATC
